Addgene plasmid #71978: Ntn1-AP-His
Purpose: Expresses the entire Netrin 1 protein, C-terminally fused to alkaline phosphatase + 6X histidine tag.
Depositing lab: Woj Wojtowicz. Publication: An extracellular biochemical screen reveals that FLRTs and Unc5s mediate neuronal subtype recognition in the retina. Visser JJ, Cheng Y, Perry SC, Chastain AB, Parsa B, Masri SS, Ray TA, Kay JN, Wojtowicz WM. Elife. 2015 Dec 3;4. pii: e08149. doi: 10.7554/eLife.08149. PubMed 26633812.
Backbone
  Vector backbone: pCMVi-SV40ori
  Vector type: Mammalian Expression
Growth in bacteria
  Bacterial resistance: Ampicillin, 100 μg/mL
  Growth temperature: 37°C
  Growth strain: DH5alpha
  Copy number: High Copy
Gene/Insert
  Gene/Insert name: Ntn1 (alt names: Netrin 1; NCBI gene ID 18208; Reference sequence NM_008744.2)
  Species: M. musculus (mouse)
  Insert size (bp): 1812
  Entrez Gene: Ntn1 (a.k.a. Netrin-1)
  Promoter: CMV
  Tag / fusion protein: AP-His (C terminal on backbone)
  Cloning method: Restriction Enzyme; 5′ cloning site PmeI (destroyed during cloning); 3′ cloning site SpeI (not destroyed)
  Sequencing primers: 5′ GTCAGAGGTAACTCCCGTTGC; 3′ GAGGTTCTTGGCGGCTGTC
Terms and licenses: Academic/Nonprofit Terms; Industry Terms: Not Available to Industry
How to cite: Ntn1-AP-His was a gift from Woj Wojtowicz (Addgene plasmid # 71978 ; http://n2t.net/addgene:71978 ; RRID:Addgene_71978)
