[The description below was written by a language model from this plasmid's Addgene catalogue record and pLannotate feature annotations shown in this document.]
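Description:
Ntn1-AP-His is a mammalian expression plasmid built on the pCMVi-SV40ori backbone that produces full-length mouse Netrin 1 fused at its C terminus to alkaline phosphatase and a 6X histidine tag. In bacteria it is maintained as a high-copy plasmid through a ColE1/pUC-type origin and selected with ampicillin via the β-lactamase gene. The annotated sequence also contains an f1 phage origin and short remnants of rop, bom and lacZα carried over from earlier vector lineages. These remnants have no evident function here.

The expression cassette begins with the human cytomegalovirus immediate early enhancer and promoter, followed by CMV intron A, an element commonly included to raise transcript levels in mammalian cells. Downstream lies the 1,812 bp Ntn1 coding sequence, then a human placental secreted alkaline phosphatase (SEAP) coding region supplied by the backbone, and an SV40 polyadenylation signal. The His tag is listed in the catalogue entry but is not annotated separately in the feature table. An SV40 enhancer/early promoter region sits elsewhere in the backbone. This region contains the SV40 origin, in keeping with the backbone name, and would permit episomal amplification in cells expressing large T antigen.

Because Netrin 1 is a secreted axon guidance cue, the fusion would be expected to be released into the culture medium of transfected cells. The phosphatase moiety provides an enzymatic readout for detecting binding, and the histidine tag allows capture or purification. The associated publication describes an extracellular biochemical interaction screen among neuronal recognition molecules in the retina, which fits use of this construct as a binding probe.
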