Features (pLannotate 1.2.2; 14 found; start..end, strand, type, name):
     25..408     +  enhancer       CMV enhancer: human cytomegalovirus immediate early enhancer
    410..609     +  promoter       CMV promoter: human cytomegalovirus (CMV) immediate early promoter
    748..1573    +  intron         CMV intron A: human cytomegalovirus intron A (Chapman et al., 1991)
   1612..3423    +  CDS            Ntn1: NET1_MOUSE - Experimental evidence at protein level: Swiss-Prot protein existence level 1. Netrins control guidance of CNS commissural axons and peripheral motor axons. Its association with either DCC or some UNC5 receptors will lead to axon attraction or repulsion, respectively. Binding to UNC5C might cause dissociation of UNC5C from polymerized TUBB3 in microtubules and thereby lead to increased microtubule dynamics and axon repulsion (PubMed:28483977). Involved in dorsal root ganglion axon projection towards the spinal cord (PubMed:28483977). It also serves as a survival factor via its asso
   3442..4893    +  CDS            SEAP: secreted alkaline phosphatase from human placenta The natural enzyme has a C-terminal transmembrane sequence that is replaced by a GPI anchor.
   4952..5073    +  polyA_signal   SV40 poly(A) signal: SV40 polyadenylation signal
   5282..5870    -  rep_origin     ori: high-copy-number ColE1/pMB1/pBR322/pUC origin of replication
   6041..6901    -  CDS            AmpR: β-lactamase; bla; confers resistance to ampicillin, carbenicillin, and related antibiotics
   6902..7006    -  promoter       AmpR promoter: bla
   7101..7136    +  CDS            rop (fragment): Rop protein, which maintains plasmids at low copy number; rop
   7159..7489    +  promoter       SV40 promoter: SV40 enhancer and early promoter
   7612..7711    +  misc_feature   bom (fragment): basis of mobility region from pBR322
   7739..8167    -  rep_origin     f1 ori (sequence partly withheld): f1 bacteriophage origin of replication; arrow indicates direction of (+) strand synthesis
   8171..8328    -  CDS            lacZα (fragment): LacZα fragment of β-galactosidase; lacZ fragment
>Addgene plasmid #71978 | Ntn1-AP-His | depositor full sequence | sequence record 131164 | Full Sequence
GTCGAGGTCTCGACGGTATCGATTGACATTGATTATTGACTAGCTAGTTATTAATAGTAATCAATTACGG
GGTCATTAGTTCATAGCCCATATATGGAGTTCCGCGTTACATAACTTACGGTAAATGGCCCGCCTGGCTG
ACCGCCCAACGACCCCCGCCCATTGACGTCAATAATGACGTATGTTCCCATAGTAACGCCAATAGGGACT
TTCCATTGACGTCAATGGGTGGAGTATTTACGGTAAACTGCCCACTTGGCAGTACATCAAGTGTATCATA
TGCCAAGTCCGCCCCCTATTGACGTCAATGACGGTAAATGGCCCGCCTGGCATTATGCCCAGTACATGAC
CTTACGGGACTTTCCTACTTGGCAGTACATCTACGTATTAGTCATCGCTATTACCATGGTGATGCGGTTT
TGGCAGTACACCAATGGGCGTGGATAGCGGTTTGACTCACGGGGATTTCCAAGTCTCCACCCCATTGACG
TCAATGGGAGTTTGTTTTGGCACCAAAATCAACGGGACTTTCCAAAATGTCGTAATAACCCCGCCCCGTT
GACGCAAATGGGCGGTAGGCGTGTACGGTGGGAGGTCTATATAAGCAGAGCTCGTTTAGTGAACCGTCAG
ATCGCCTGGAGACGCCATCCACGCTGTTTTGACCTCCATAGAAGACACCGGGACCGATCCAGCCTCCGCG
GCCGGGAACGGTGCATTGGAACGCGGATTCCCCGTGCCAAGAGTGACGTAAGTACCGCCTATAGACTCTA
TAGGCACACCCCTTTGGCTCTTATGCATGCTATACTGTTTTTGGCTTGGGGCCTATACACCCCCGCTTCC
ATATGCTATAGGTGATGGTATAGCTTAGCCTATAGGTGTGGGTTATTGACCATTATTGACCACTCCCCTA
TTGGTGACGATACTTTCCATTACTAATCCATAACATGGCTCTTTGCCACAACTATCTCTATTGGCTATAT
GCCAATACTCTGTCCTTCAGAGACTGACACGGACTCTGTATTTTTACAGGATGGGGTCCCATTTATTATT
TACAAATTCACATATACAACAACGCCGTCCCCCGTGCCCGCAGTTTTTATTAAACATAGCGTGGGATCTC
CACGCGAATCTCGGGTACGTGTTCCGGACATGGGCTCTTCTCCGGTAGCGGCGGAGCTTCCACATCCGAG
CCCTGGTCCCATGCCTCCAGCGGCTCATGGTCGCTCGGCAGCTCCTTGCTCCTAACAGTGGAGGCCAGAC
TTAGGCACAGCACAATGCCCACCACCACCAGTGTGCCGCACAAGGCCGTGGCGGTAGGGTATGTGTCTGA
AAATGAGCTCGGAGATTGGGCTCGCACCGCTGACGCAGATGGAAGACTTAAGGCAGCGGCAGAAGAAGAT
GCAGGCAGCTGAGTTGTTGTATTCTGATAAGAGTCAGAGGTAACTCCCGTTGCGGTGCTGTTAACGGTGG
AGGGCAGTGTAGTCTGAGCAGTACTCGTTGCTGCCGCGCGCGCCACCAGACATAATAGCTGACAGACTAA
CAGACTGTTCCTTTCCATGGGTCTTTTCTGCAGAAGCTTGAATTCTCGAGGATCCGCGGCCAAACGCCAC
CATGATGCGCGCTGTGTGGGAGGCGCTGGCGGCGCTGGCGGCGGTGGCGTGCCTGGTGGGCGCGGTGCGC
GGCGGGCCCGGGCTTAGCATGTTCGCCGGCCAGGCGGCGCAGCCTGATCCTTGCTCGGATGAGAATGGAC
ACCCGCGCCGCTGCATCCCGGACTTTGTCAACGCGGCCTTCGGCAAGGACGTGCGCGTGTCCAGCACCTG
CGGCCGGCCCCCGGCGCGCTACTGCGTGGTGAGCGAGCGTGGTGAAGAGCGGCTGCGCTCCTGTCACCTC
TGCAACTCTTCGGATCCCAAGAAAGCGCACCCGCCCGCCTTCCTCACCGACCTCAATAACCCGCACAACC
TGACGTGCTGGCAGTCCGAGAACTACCTGCAGTTCCCGCACAACGTGACGCTCACTCTGTCGCTCGGCAA
GAAGTTTGAGGTGACCTATGTGAGCCTGCAATTCTGCTCGCCGCGGCCAGAGTCCATGGCCATCTACAAG
TCCATGGACTACGGGCGCACGTGGGTGCCCTTCCAGTTCTATTCCACGCAGTGCCGCAAAATGTACAACC
GGCCGCACCGCGCGCCTATCACCAAACAGAACGAGCAGGAGGCCGTGTGCACCGACTCGCACACCGACAT
GCGCCCGCTCTCTGGCGGGCTGATCGCTTTCAGCACGCTGGACGGGCGGCCCTCGGCGCACGACTTCGAC
AACTCGCCGGTGCTGCAGGACTGGGTCACGGCCACCGACATCCGCGTGGCTTTCAGCCGCCTGCACACGT
TCGGCGACGAGAACGAAGACGACTCGGAGCTGGCGCGCGACTCCTATTACTATGCAGTGTCTGACCTGCA
GGTTGGCGGCCGCTGCAAGTGCAACGGCCACGCGGCGCGTTGCGTGCGCGACCGAGACGACAGTCTGGTG
TGTGACTGTAGGCACAACACGGCCGGCCCTGAATGCGACCGTTGCAAGCCCTTCCACTACGACCGGCCCT
GGCAGCGCGCCACGGCCCGCGAGGCCAACGAGTGCGTGGCCTGCAACTGCAACCTCCATGCTCGGCGCTG
CAGATTCAACATGGAGCTCTATAAGCTATCAGGGCGCAAGAGCGGGGGAGTCTGTCTCAACTGCCGCCAC
AACACTGCGGGCCGCCACTGCCACTACTGCAAGGAGGGCTTCTACCGAGACATGGGCAAGCCTATCACCC
ACCGGAAGGCTTGCAAAGCCTGTGATTGCCACCCAGTGGGTGCTGCTGGCAAGACCTGCAATCAAACCAC
TGGCCAATGTCCCTGCAAGGACGGCGTGACGGGCATCACCTGCAACCGATGTGCCAAAGGCTACCAGCAG
AGCCGCTCCCCCATCGCCCCTTGCATCAAGATTCCTGTGGCGCCACCCACCACTGCAGCCAGCAGCGTGG
AGGAACCGGAAGACTGTGACTCCTATTGCAAGGCCTCCAAAGGCAAGCTGAAGATGAACATGAAGAAATA
CTGCAGGAAGGACTATGCTGTCCAGATCCACATCCTGAAGGCCGACAAAGCAGGGGACTGGTGGAAGTTC
ACCGTGAACATCATCTCCGTGTACAAGCAGGGCACAAGTCGTATTCGCCGTGGTGACCAGAGTTTGTGGA
TCCGCTCACGAGACATCGCCTGCAAGTGTCCCAAAATCAAGCCCCTCAAGAAGTACTTGCTGTTGGGTAA
TGCCGAGGACTCACCTGACCAGAGTGGCATCGTGGCAGACAAGAGCAGCCTGGTGATCCAGTGGCGGGAC
ACATGGGCACGGCGGCTGCGCAAGTTCCAGCAACGGGAGAAGAAGGGCAAGTGCAAGAAGGCCACTAGTG
GATCTTCCGGAATCATCCCAGTTGAGGAGGAGAACCCGGACTTCTGGAACCGCGAGGCAGCCGAGGCCCT
GGGTGCCGCCAAGAAGCTGCAGCCTGCACAGACAGCCGCCAAGAACCTCATCATCTTCCTGGGCGATGGG
ATGGGGGTGTCTACGGTGACAGCTGCCAGGATCCTAAAAGGGCAGAAGAAGGACAAACTGGGGCCTGAGA
TACCCCTGGCCATGGACCGCTTCCCATATGTGGCTCTGTCCAAGACATACAATGTAGACAAACATGTGCC
AGACAGTGGAGCCACAGCCACGGCCTACCTGTGCGGGGTCAAGGGCAACTTCCAGACCATTGGCTTGAGT
GCAGCCGCCCGCTTTAACCAGTGCAACACGACACGCGGCAACGAGGTCATCTCCGTGATGAATCGGGCCA
AGAAAGCAGGGAAGTCAGTGGGAGTGGTAACCACCACACGAGTGCAGCACGCCTCGCCAGCCGGCACCTA
CGCCCACACGGTGAACCGCAACTGGTACTCGGACGCCGACGTGCCTGCCTCGGCCCGCCAGGAGGGGTGC
CAGGACATCGCTACGCAGCTCATCTCCAACATGGACATTGACGTGATCCTAGGTGGGGGCCGAAAGTACA
TGTTTCGCATGGGAACCCCAGACCCTGAGTACCCAGATGACTACAGCCAAGGTGGGACCAGGCTGGACGG
GAAGAATCTGGTGCAGGAATGGCTGGCGAAGCGCCAGGGTGCCCGGTACGTGTGGAACCGCACTGAGCTC
ATGCAGGCTTCCCTGGACCCGTCTGTGGCCCATCTCATGGGTCTCTTTGAGCCTGGAGACATGAAATACG
AGATCCACCGAGACTCCACACTGGACCCCTCCCTGATGGAGATGACAGAGGCTGCCCTGCGCCTGCTGAG
CAGGAACCCCCGCGGCTTCTTCCTCTTCGTGGAGGGTGGTCGCATCGACCATGGTCATCATGAAAGCAGG
GCTTACCGGGCACTGACTGAGACGATCATGTTCGACGACGCCATTGAGAGGGCGGGCCAGCTCACCAGCG
AGGAGGACACGCTGAGCCTCGTCACTGCCGACCACTCCCACGTCTTCTCCTTCGGAGGCTACCCCCTGCG
AGGGAGCTCCATCTTCGGGCTGGCCCCTGGCAAGGCCCGGGACAGGAAGGCCTACACGGTCCTCCTATAC
GGAAACGGTCCAGGCTATGTGCTCAAGGACGGCGCCCGGCCGGATGTTACCGAGAGCGAGAGCGGGAGCC
CCGAGTATCGGCAGCAGTCAGCAGTGCCCCTGGACGAAGAGACCCACGCAGGCGAGGACGTGGCGGTGTT
CGCGCGCGGCCCGCAGGCGCACCTGGTTCACGGCGTGCAGGAGCAGACCTTCATAGCGCACGTCATGGCC
TTCGCCGCCTGCCTGGAGCCCTACACCGCCTGCGACCTGGCGCCCCCCGCCGGCACCACCGACGCCGCGC
ACCCGGGTCATCATCACCATCACCATTAATCTAGAGATCTTATTAAAGCAGAACTTGTTTATTGCAGCTT
ATAATGGTTACAAATAAAGCAATAGCATCACAAATTTCACAAATAAAGCATTTTTTTCACTGCATTCTAG
TTGTGGTTTGTCCAAACTCATCAATGTATCTTATCATGTCTGGTCGACTCTAGCTAGACTCTTCCGCTTC
CTCGCTCACTGACTCGCTGCGCTCGGTCGTTCGGCTGCGGCGAGCGGTATCAGCTCACTCAAAGGCGGTA
ATACGGTTATCCACAGAATCAGGGGATAACGCAGGAAAGAACATGTGAGCAAAAGGCCAGCAAAAGGCCA
GGAACCGTAAAAAGGCCGCGTTGCTGGCGTTTTTCCATAGGCTCCGCCCCCCTGACGAGCATCACAAAAA
TCGACGCTCAAGTCAGAGGTGGCGAAACCCGACAGGACTATAAAGATACCAGGCGTTTCCCCCTGGAAGC
TCCCTCGTGCGCTCTCCTGTTCCGACCCTGCCGCTTACCGGATACCTGTCCGCCTTTCTCCCTTCGGGAA
GCGTGGCGCTTTCTCATAGCTCACGCTGTAGGTATCTCAGTTCGGTGTAGGTCGTTCGCTCCAAGCTGGG
CTGTGTGCACGAACCCCCCGTTCAGCCCGACCGCTGCGCCTTATCCGGTAACTATCGTCTTGAGTCCAAC
CCGGTAAGACACGACTTATCGCCACTGGCAGCAGCCACTGGTAACAGGATTAGCAGAGCGAGGTATGTAG
GCGGTGCTACAGAGTTCTTGAAGTGGTGGCCTAACTACGGCTACACTAGAAGAACAGTATTTGGTATCTG
CGCTCTGCTGAAGCCAGTTACCTTCGGAAAAAGAGTTGGTAGCTCTTGATCCGGCAAACAAACCACCGCT
GGTAGCGGTGGTTTTTTTGTTTGCAAGCAGCAGATTACGCGCAGAAAAAAAGGATCTCAAGAAGATCCTT
TGATCTTTTCTACGGGGTCTGACGCTCAGTGGAACGAAAACTCACGTTAAGGGATTTTGGTCATGAGATT
ATCAAAAAGGATCTTCACCTAGATCCTTTTAAATTAAAAATGAAGTTTTAAATCAATCTAAAGTATATAT
GAGTAAACTTGGTCTGACAGTTACCAATGCTTAATCAGTGAGGCACCTATCTCAGCGATCTGTCTATTTC
GTTCATCCATAGTTGCCTGACTCCCCGTCGTGTAGATAACTACGATACGGGAGGGCTTACCATCTGGCCC
CAGTGCTGCAATGATACCGCGAGACCCACGCTCACCGGCTCCAGATTTATCAGCAATAAACCAGCCAGCC
GGAAGGGCCGAGCGCAGAAGTGGTCCTGCAACTTTATCCGCCTCCATCCAGTCTATTAATTGTTGCCGGG
AAGCTAGAGTAAGTAGTTCGCCAGTTAATAGTTTGCGCAACGTTGTTGCCATTGCTACAGGCATCGTGGT
GTCACGCTCGTCGTTTGGTATGGCTTCATTCAGCTCCGGTTCCCAACGATCAAGGCGAGTTACATGATCC
CCCATGTTGTGCAAAAAAGCGGTTAGCTCCTTCGGTCCTCCGATCGTTGTCAGAAGTAAGTTGGCCGCAG
TGTTATCACTCATGGTTATGGCAGCACTGCATAATTCTCTTACTGTCATGCCATCCGTAAGATGCTTTTC
TGTGACTGGTGAGTACTCAACCAAGTCATTCTGAGAATAGTGTATGCGGCGACCGAGTTGCTCTTGCCCG
GCGTCAATACGGGATAATACCGCGCCACATAGCAGAACTTTAAAAGTGCTCATCATTGGAAAACGTTCTT
CGGGGCGAAAACTCTCAAGGATCTTACCGCTGTTGAGATCCAGTTCGATGTAACCCACTCGTGCACCCAA
CTGATCTTCAGCATCTTTTACTTTCACCAGCGTTTCTGGGTGAGCAAAAACAGGAAGGCAAAATGCCGCA
AAAAAGGGAATAAGGGCGACACGGAAATGTTGAATACTCATACTCTTCCTTTTTCAATATTATTGAAGCA
TTTATCAGGGTTATTGTCTCATGAGCGGATACATATTTGAATGTATTTAGAAAAATAAACAAATAGGGGT
TCCGCGCACATTTCCCCGAAAAGTGCCACCTGACGTCTAAGAAACCATTATTATCATGACATTAACCTAT
AAAAATAGGCGTATCACGAGGCCCTTTCGTCTCGCGCGTTTCGGTGATGACGGTGAAAACCTCTGACACA
TGCAGCTCCCGGAGGAATGTGTGTCAGTTAGGGTGTGGAAAGTCCCCAGGCTCCCCAGGCAGGCAGAAGT
ATGCAAAGCATGCATCTCAATTAGTCAGCAACCAGGTGTGGAAAGTCCCCAGGCTCCCCAGCAGGCAGAA
GTATGCAAAGCATGCATCTCAATTAGTCAGCAACCATAGTCCCGCCCCTAACTCCGCCCATCCCGCCCCT
AACTCCGCCCAGTTCCGCCCATTCTCCGCCCCATGGCTGACTAATTTTTTTTATTTATGCAGAGGCCGAG
GCCGCCTCTGCCTCTGAGCTATTCCAGAAGTAGTGAGGAGGCTTTTTTGGAGGCCTAGGCTTTTGCAAAA
AGCTCCCGGGAGCTTGTATATCCATTTTCGTCCCGGAGACGGTCACAGCTTGTCTGTAAGCGGATGCCGG
GAGCAGACAAGCCCGTCAGGGCGCGTCAGCGGGTGTTGGCGGGTGTCGGGGCTGGCTTAACTATGCGGCA
TCAGAGCAGATTGTACTGAGAGTGCACCATATGCGGTGTGAAATACCGCACAGATGCGTAAGGAGAAAAT
ACCGCATCAGGAAATTGTAAGCGTTAATATTTTGTTAAAATTCGCGTTAAATTTTTGTTAAATCAGCTCA
TTTTTTAACCAATAGGCCGAAATCGGCAAAATCCCTTATAAATCAAAAGAATAGACCGAGATAGGGT
[37 nt withheld, positions 7838-7874]
AAAGAACGTGGACTCCAACGTCAAAGG
[49 nt withheld, positions 7902-7950]
T
[91 nt withheld, positions 7952-8042]
G
[124 nt withheld, positions 8044-8167]
CCATTCGCCATTCAGGCTGCGCAACTGTTGGGAAGGGCGATCGGTGCGGGCCTCTTCGCTATTACGCCAG
CTGGCGAAAGGGGGATGTGCTGCAAGGCGATTAAGTTGGGTAACGCCAGGGTTTTCCCAGTCACGACGTT
GTAAAACGACGGCCAGTGAATT
