>Addgene plasmid #71978 | Ntn1-AP-His | addgene partial sequence | sequence record 135188 | pMRB101-F 5'-aagatgcaggcagctgagtt-3'
AACGGTGGAGGGCAGTGTAGTCTGAGCAGTACTCGTTGCTGCCGCGCGCGCCACCAGACATAATAGCTGA
CAGACTAACAGACTGTTCCTTTCCATGGGTCTTTTCTGCAGAAGCTTGAATTCTCGAGGATCCGCGGCCA
AACGCCACCATGATGCGCGCTGTGTGGGAGGCGCTGGCGGCGCTGGCGGCGGTGGCGTGCCTGGTGGGCG
CGGTGCGCGGCGGGCCCGGGCTTAGCATGTTCGCCGGCCAGGCGGCGCAGCCTGATCCTTGCTCGGATGA
GAATGGACACCCGCGCCGCTGCATCCCGGACTTTGTCAACGCGGCCTTCGGCAAGGACGTGCGCGTGTCC
AGCACCTGCGGCCGGCCCCCGGCGCGCTACTGCGTGGTGAGCGAGCGTGGTGAAGAGCGGCTGCGCTCCT
GTCACCTCTGCAACTCTTCGGATCCCAAGAAAGCGCACCCGCCCGCCTTCCTCACCGACCTCAATAACCC
GCACAACCTGACGTGCTGGCCG
