>Addgene plasmid #71978 | Ntn1-AP-His | addgene partial sequence | sequence record 135525 | SV40pA-R 5'-GAAATTTGTGATGCTATTGC-3'
ATAAGATCTCTAGATTAATGGTGATGGTGATGATGACCCGGGTGCGCGGCGTCGGTGGTGCCGGCGGGGG
GCGCCAGGTCGCAGGCGGTGTAGGGCTCCAGGCAGGCGGCGAAGGCCATGACGTGCGCTATGAAGGTCTG
CTCCTGCACGCCGTGAACCAGGTGCGCCTGCGGGCCGCGCGCGAACACCGCCACGTCCTCGCCTGCGTGG
GTCTCTTCGTCCAGGGGCACTGCTGACTGCTGCCGATACTCGGGGCTCCCGCTCTCGCTCTCGGTAACAT
CCGGCCGGGCGCCGTCCTTGAGCACATAGCCTGGACCGTTTCCGTATAGGAGGACCGTGTAGGCCTTCCT
GTCCCGGGCCTTGCCAGGGGCCAGCCCGAAGATGGAGCTCCCTCGCAGGGGGTAGCCTCCGAAGGAGAAG
ACGTGGGAGTGGTCGGCAGTGACGAGGCTCAGCGTGTCCTCCTCGCTGGTGAGCTGGCCCGCCCTCTCAA
TGGCGTCGTCGAACATGATCGTCTCAGTCAGTGCCCGGTAAGCCCTGCTTTCATGATGACCATGGTCGAT
GCGACCACCCTCCAC
